>Addgene plasmid #70014 | pTC150 | depositor full sequence | sequence record 124550 | pTC150 sequence 12080 bps
GTGGCTCGAGCGCGTAGTCCTCGGTAACCACAACACTTGTCGGTGAGATTATTTAATGCTGATTAGATTA
GACAAAAATTAATTAGTTTTGAGTAGTGGCGTAAGTGTAAATAATTAGTCTCTTTTTTAACTTAGAAAAT
AGTTTAATCCTTAGTATAAATAGTCAAAATCACTGGAATGAAAAACAGTTTTTAATTTTTCCAAATTTGA
TTCTGATACCATGTTAAATTCGTGGTTCAAAATCACTGCAATGAAAAGAGCAATATTGTTTAACTTTTTT
TAGGAAAATCGAATTGATTTATAGTCAGTTGATATAGAGTGAATACATAAGGAACATATACAGTTGATAC
AATTGTATAATTCGTTCATACACTTAATACAAAGTGAACCCACAAGGAACATATACACTTAATATAATTG
TATTCCTTGATACAAACCAATTTTGTTCGTGTCTCTACTCTCTATTTCAATTTCGCTTGACTCTTTACTT
TTTCTAATATGTAGCTATAAATCGTAATTAAACAATACTATATCTCTAAATCTCTTATTAAGCTCAAACT
ATGGTCATATTCGAAAAAATCCTTTTAAATATTGGTCCCCTCTCACGATTAATGATAGTTATAACTAACA
TTCAAATTTTAGTTGTACTTGACATCTAAAACTTAAAAAATAGTACAAGTTAACTTTTTCTTTTTTTTAA
AAAAAGGAAATACTTGTATTTATTTTTTTAATATATAGTTATATTTTTGGTTATTTGAAAATACTTGATC
TGTCATGTATGCTCAGTTAAATATCGTCACATTATAGAGAAAAAAGTAATAGGAGAAAAAAATTAAAAAT
TATTTCGAAAAATCAAAATTTTTTTTTGATTGAAATGAAAGATGGGTTTCCCAATCGAGGCTGGCAGGAT
AGGTACATTGGGAAATTTGGATTTGTGTGTTGAAAATGATTGTTCAATTTGGCTTTTATAACATTTGTCG
TTTATAATTTGTAGAAGGCTCTCTACAAGTTGGACTGAAGGCGGGAAACGACAATCTGATCATGAGCGGA
GAATTAAGGGAGTCACGTTATGACCCCCGCCGATGACGCGGGACAAGCCGTTTTACGTTTGGAACTGACA
GAACCGCAACGTTGAAGGAGCCACTCAGCCGCGGGTTTCTGGAGTTTAATGAGCTAAGCACATACGTCAG
AAACCATTATTGCGCGTTCAAAAGTCGCCTAAGGTCACTATCAGCTAGCAAATATTTCTTGTCAAAAATG
CTCCACTGACGTTCCATAAATTCCCCTCGGTATCCAATTAGAGTCTCATATTCACTCTCAATCCAAATAA
TCTGCACCGGATCCGCTAGAGGATCTCGACCTGCAAGATCCCGGGGGGCAATGAGATCCTAGGATGGGGA
TTGAACAAGATGGATTGCACGCAGGTTCTCCGGCCGCTTGGGTGGAGAGGCTATTCGGCTATGACTGGGC
ACAACAGACAATCGGCTGCTCTGATGCCGCCGTGTTCCGGCTGTCAGCGCAGGGGCGCCCGGTTCTTTTT
GTCAAGACCGACCTGTCCGGTGCCCTGAATGAACTCCAGGACGAGGCAGCGCGGCTATCGTGGCTGGCCA
CGACGGGCGTTCCTTGCGCAGCTGTGCTCGACGTTGTCACTGAAGCGGGAAGGGACTGGCTGCTATTGGG
CGAAGTGCCGGGGCAGGATCTCCTGTCATCTCACCTTGCTCCTGCCGAGAAAGTATCCATCATGGCTGAT
GCAATGCGGCGGCTGCATACGCTTGATCCGGCTACCTGCCCATTCGACCACCAAGCGAAACATCGCATCG
AGCGAGCACGTACTCGGATGGAAGCCGGTCTTGTCGATCAGGATGATCTGGACGAAGAGCATCAGGGGCT
CGCGCCAGCCGAACTGTTCGCCAGGCTCAAGGCGCGCATGCCCGACGGCGAGGATCTCGTCGTGACACAT
GGCGATGCCTGCTTGCCGAATATCATGGTGGAAAATGGCCGCTTTTCTGGATTCATCGACTGTGGCCGGC
TGGGTGTGGCGGACCGCTATCAGGACATAGCGTTGGCTACCCGTGATATTGCTGAAGAGCTTGGCGGCGA
ATGGGCTGACCGCTTCCTCGTGCTTTACGGTATCGCCGCTCCCGATTCGCAGCGCATCGCCTTCTATCGC
CTTCTTGACGAGTTCTTCTGATTAATTAACGATCGACAAGCTCTATTTTCTCCATAATAATGTGTGAGTA
GTTCCCAGATAAGGGAATTAGGGTTCCTATAGGGTTTCGCTCATGTGTTGAGCATATAAGAAACCCTTAG
TATGTATTTGTATTTGTAAAATACTTCTATCAATAAAATTTCTAATTCCTAAAACCAAAATCCAGTACTA
AAATCCAGATCCCCCGAATTAATTCGGCGTTAATTCAGCATGGAGTCAAAGATTCAAATAGAGGACCTAA
CAGAACTCGCCGTAAAGACTGGCGAACAGTTCATACAGAGTCTCTTACGACTCAATGACAAGAAGAAAAT
CTTCGTCAACATGGTGGAGCACGACACACTTGTCTACTCCAAAAATATCAAAGATACAGTCTCAGAAGAC
CAAAGGGCAATTGAGACTTTTCAACAAAGGGTAATATCCGGAAACCTCCTCGGATTCCATTGCCCAGCTA
TCTGTCACTTTATTGTGAAGATAGTGGAAAAGGAAGGTGGCTCCTACAAATGCCATCATTGCGATAAAGG
AAAGGCCATCGTTGAAGATGCCTCTGCCGACAGTGGTCCCAAAGATGGACCCCCACCCACGAGGAGCATC
GTGGAAAAAGAAGACGTTCCAACCACGTCTTCAAAGCAAGTGGATTGATGTGATATCTCCACTGACGTAA
GGGATGACGCACAATCCCACTATCCTTCGCAAGACCCTTCCTCTATATAAGGAAGTTCATTTCATTTGGA
GAGAACACGGGGGACTCTTGACAGTAGTATAATATATTATCAAATTATTATGAACAGTACATCTATGTCT
TCATTGGGAGTGAGAAAAGGTTCATGGACTGATGAAGAAGATTTTCTTCTAAGAAAATGTATTGATAAGT
ATGGTGAAGGAAAATGGCATCTTGTTCCCATAAGAGCTGGTAACTATTAAATTAACTATCACGTTATTTT
TATTTGTCTTTCTGTCTCATTTTATTTGACGTTATTACGAATATCATCTGAAAATGTACGTGCAGGTCTG
AATAGATGTCGGAAAAGTTGTAGATTGAGGTGGCTGAATTATCTAAGGCCACATATCAAGAGAGGTGACT
TTGAACAAGATGAAGTGGATCTCATTTTGAGGCTTCATAAGCTCTTAGGCAACAGGCATGCAAGTTTATG
TTTTGACAAAATTTGATTAGTATATATTATATATACGTGTGACTATTTCATCTAAATGTTACGTTATTTT
ACGTAGATGGTCACTTATTGCTGGTAGACTTCCCGGAAGGACAGCTAACGATGTGAAAAACTATTGGAAC
ACTAATCTTCTAAGGAAGTTAAATACTACTAAAATTGTTCCTCGCGAAAAGATTAACAATAAGTGTGGAG
AAATTAGTACTAAGATTGAAATTATAAAACCTCAACGACGCAAGTATTTCTCAAGCACAATGAAGAATGT
TACAAACAATAATGTAATTTTGGACGAGGAGGAACATTGCATTTAAATGAGTGTACTTCAAGTCAGTGGG
AAATCAATAAAATGATTATTTTATGAATATATTTCATTGTGCAAGTAGATAGAAATTACATATGTTACAT
AACACACGAAATAAACAAAAAAAGACAATCCAAAAACAAACACCCCAAAAAAAATAATCACTTTAGATAA
ACTCGTATGAGGAGAGGCACGTTCAGTGACTCGACGATTCCCGAGCAAAAAAAGTCTCCCCGTCACACAT
GTAGTGGGTGACGCAATTATCTTTAAAGTAATCCTTCTGTTGACTTGTCATTGATAACATCCAGTCTTCG
TCAGGATTGCAAAGAATTATAGAAGGGATCCCACCTTTTATTTTCTTCTTTTTTCCATATTTAGGGTTGA
CAGTGAAATCAGACTGGCAACCTATTAATTGCTTCCACAATGGGACGAACTTGAAGGGGATGTCGTCGAT
GATATTATAGGTGGCGTGTTCATCGTAGTTGGTGAAATCGATGGTACCGTTCCAATAGTTGTGTCGTCCG
AGACTTCTAGCCCAGGTGGTCTTTCCGGTACGAGTTGGTCCGCAGATGTAGAGGCTGGGGTGTCGGATTC
CATTCCTTCCATTGTCCTTGTTAAATCGGCCATCCATTCAAGGTCAGATTGAGCTTGTTGGTATGAGACA
GGATGTATGTAAGTATAAGCGTCTATGCTTACATGGTATAGATGGGTTTCCCTCCAGGAGTGTAGATCTT
CGTGGCAGCGAAGATCTGATTCTGTGAAGGGCGACACATACGGTTCAGGTTGTGGAGGGAATAATTTGTT
GGCTGAATATTCCAGCCATTGAAGCTTTGTTGCCCATTCATGAGGGAATTCTTCCTTGATCATGTCAAGA
TATTCCTCCTTAGACGTTGCAGTCTGGATAATAGTTCTCCATCGTGCGTCAGATTTGCGAGGAGAAACCT
TATGATCTCGGAAATCTCCTCTGGTTTTAATATCTCCGTCCTTTGATATGTAATCAAGGACTTGTTTAGA
GTTTCTAGCTGGCTGGATATTAGGGTGATTTCCTTCAAAATCGAAAAAAGAAGGATCCCTAATACAAGGT
TTTTTATCAAGCTGGAGAAGAGCATGATAGTGGGTAGTGCCATCTTGATGAAGCTCAGAAGCAACACCAA
GGAAGAAAATAAGAAAAGGTGTGAGTTTCTCCCAGAGAAACTGGAATAAATCATCTCTTTGAGATGAGCA
CTTGGGATAGGTAAGGAAAACATATTTAGATTGGAGTCTGAAGTTCTTACTAGCAGAAGGCATGTTGTTG
TGACTCCGAGGGGTTGCCTCAAACTCTATCTTATAACCGGCGTGGAGGCATGGAGGCAGGGGTATTTTGG
TCATTTTAATAGATAGTGGAAAATGACGTGGAATTTACTTAAAGACGAAGTCTTTGCGACAAGGGGGGGC
CCACGCCGAATTTAATATTACCGGCGTGGCCCCCCCTTATCGCGAGTGCTTTAGCACGAGCGGTCCAGAT
TTAAAGTAGAAAATTTCCCGCCCACTAGGGTTAAAGGTGTTCACACTATAAAAGCATATACGATGTGATG
GTATTTGATGGAGCGTATATTGTATCAGGTATTTCCGTTGGATACGAATTATTCGTACGACCCTCATAGT
TTAAACTATCAGTGTTTGACAGGATATATTGGCGGGTAAACCTAAGAGAAAAGAGCGTTTATTAGAATAA
CGGATATTTAAAAGGGCGTGAAAAGGTTTATCCGTTCGTCCATTTGTATGTGCATGCCAACCACAGGGTT
CCCCTCGGGATCAAAGTACTTTGATCCAACCCCTCCGCTGCTATAGTGCAGTCGGCTTCTGACGTTCAGT
GCAGCCGTCTTCTGAAAACGACATGTCGCACAAGTCCTAAGTTACGCGACAGGCTGCCGCCCTGCCCTTT
TCCTGGCGTTTTCTTGTCGCGTGTTTTAGTCGCATAAAGTAGAATACTTGCGACTAGAACCGGAGACATT
ACGCCATGAACAAGAGCGCCGCCGCTGGCCTGCTGGGCTATGCCCGCGTCAGCACCGACGACCAGGACTT
GACCAACCAACGGGCCGAACTGCACGCGGCCGGCTGCACCAAGCTGTTTTCCGAGAAGATCACCGGCACC
AGGCGCGACCGCCCGGAGCTGGCCAGGATGCTTGACCACCTACGCCCTGGCGACGTTGTGACAGTGACCA
GGCTAGACCGCCTGGCCCGCAGCACCCGCGACCTACTGGACATTGCCGAGCGCATCCAGGAGGCCGGCGC
GGGCCTGCGTAGCCTGGCAGAGCCGTGGGCCGACACCACCACGCCGGCCGGCCGCATGGTGTTGACCGTG
TTCGCCGGCATTGCCGAGTTCGAGCGTTCCCTAATCATCGACCGCACCCGGAGCGGGCGCGAGGCCGCCA
AGGCCCGAGGCGTGAAGTTTGGCCCCCGCCCTACCCTCACCCCGGCACAGATCGCGCACGCCCGCGAGCT
GATCGACCAGGAAGGCCGCACCGTGAAAGAGGCGGCTGCACTGCTTGGCGTGCATCGCTCGACCCTGTAC
CGCGCACTTGAGCGCAGCGAGGAAGTGACGCCCACCGAGGCCAGGCGGCGCGGTGCCTTCCGTGAGGACG
CATTGACCGAGGCCGACGCCCTGGCGGCCGCCGAGAATGAACGCCAAGAGGAACAAGCATGAAACCGCAC
CAGGACGGCCAGGACGAACCGTTTTTCATTACCGAAGAGATCGAGGCGGAGATGATCGCGGCCGGGTACG
TGTTCGAGCCGCCCGCGCACGGCTCAACCGTGCGGCTGCATGAAATCCTGGCCGGTTTGTCTGATGCCAA
GCTGGCGGCCTGGCCGGCCAGCTTGGCCGCTGAAGAAACCGAGCGCCGCCGTCTAAAAAGGTGATGTGTA
TTTGAGTAAAACAGCTTGCGTCATGCGGTCGCTGCGTATATGATGCGATGAGTAAATAAACAAATACGCA
AGGGGAACGCATGAAGGTTATCGCTGTACTTAACCAGAAAGGCGGGTCAGGCAAGACGACCATCGCAACC
CATCTAGCCCGCGCCCTGCAACTCGCCGGGGCCGATGTTCTGTTAGTCGATTCCGATCCCCAGGGCAGTG
CCCGCGATTGGGCGGCCGTGCGGGAAGATCAACCGCTAACCGTTGTCGGCATCGACCGCCCGACGATTGA
CCGCGACGTGAAGGCCATCGGCCGGCGCGACTTCGTAGTGATCGACGGAGCGCCCCAGGCGGCGGACTTG
GCTGTGTCCGCGATCAAGGCAGCCGACTTCGTGCTGATTCCGGTGCAGCCAAGCCCTTACGACATATGGG
CCACCGCCGACCTGGTGGAGCTGGTTAAGCAGCGCATTGAGGTCACGGATGGAAGGCTACAAGCGGCCTT
TGTCGTGTCGCGGGCGATCAAAGGCACGCGCATCGGCGGTGAGGTTGCCGAGGCGCTGGCCGGGTACGAG
CTGCCCATTCTTGAGTCCCGTATCACGCAGCGCGTGAGCTACCCAGGCACTGCCGCCGCCGGCACAACCG
TTCTTGAATCAGAACCCGAGGGCGACGCTGCCCGCGAGGTCCAGGCGCTGGCCGCTGAAATTAAATCAAA
ACTCATTTGAGTTAATGAGGTAAAGAGAAAATGAGCAAAAGCACAAACACGCTAAGTGCCGGCCGTCCGA
GCGCACGCAGCAGCAAGGCTGCAACGTTGGCCAGCCTGGCAGACACGCCAGCCATGAAGCGGGTCAACTT
TCAGTTGCCGGCGGAGGATCACACCAAGCTGAAGATGTACGCGGTACGCCAAGGCAAGACCATTACCGAG
CTGCTATCTGAATACATCGCGCAGCTACCAGAGTAAATGAGCAAATGAATAAATGAGTAGATGAATTTTA
GCGGCTAAAGGAGGCGGCATGGAAAATCAAGAACAACCAGGCACCGACGCCGTGGAATGCCCCATGTGTG
GAGGAACGGGCGGTTGGCCAGGCGTAAGCGGCTGGGTTGTCTGCCGGCCCTGCAATGGCACTGGAACCCC
CAAGCCCGAGGAATCGGCGTGACGGTCGCAAACCATCCGGCCCGGTACAAATCGGCGCGGCGCTGGGTGA
TGACCTGGTGGAGAAGTTGAAGGCCGCGCAGGCCGCCCAGCGGCAACGCATCGAGGCAGAAGCACGCCCC
GGTGAATCGTGGCAAGCGGCCGCTGATCGAATCCGCAAAGAATCCCGGCAACCGCCGGCAGCCGGTGCGC
CGTCGATTAGGAAGCCGCCCAAGGGCGACGAGCAACCAGATTTTTTCGTTCCGATGCTCTATGACGTGGG
CACCCGCGATAGTCGCAGCATCATGGACGTGGCCGTTTTCCGTCTGTCGAAGCGTGACCGACGAGCTGGC
GAGGTGATCCGCTACGAGCTTCCAGACGGGCACGTAGAGGTTTCCGCAGGGCCGGCCGGCATGGCCAGTG
TGTGGGATTACGACCTGGTACTGATGGCGGTTTCCCATCTAACCGAATCCATGAACCGATACCGGGAAGG
GAAGGGAGACAAGCCCGGCCGCGTGTTCCGTCCACACGTTGCGGACGTACTCAAGTTCTGCCGGCGAGCC
GATGGCGGAAAGCAGAAAGACGACCTGGTAGAAACCTGCATTCGGTTAAACACCACGCACGTTGCCATGC
AGCGTACGAAGAAGGCCAAGAACGGCCGCCTGGTGACGGTATCCGAGGGTGAAGCCTTGATTAGCCGCTA
CAAGATCGTAAAGAGCGAAACCGGGCGGCCGGAGTACATCGAGATCGAGCTAGCTGATTGGATGTACCGC
GAGATCACAGAAGGCAAGAACCCGGACGTGCTGACGGTTCACCCCGATTACTTTTTGATCGATCCCGGCA
TCGGCCGTTTTCTCTACCGCCTGGCACGCCGCGCCGCAGGCAAGGCAGAAGCCAGATGGTTGTTCAAGAC
GATCTACGAACGCAGTGGCAGCGCCGGAGAGTTCAAGAAGTTCTGTTTCACCGTGCGCAAGCTGATCGGG
TCAAATGACCTGCCGGAGTACGATTTGAAGGAGGAGGCGGGGCAGGCTGGCCCGATCCTAGTCATGCGCT
ACCGCAACCTGATCGAGGGCGAAGCATCCGCCGGTTCCTAATGTACGGAGCAGATGCTAGGGCAAATTGC
CCTAGCAGGGGAAAAAGGTCGAAAAGGCCTCTTTCCTGTGGATAGCACGTACATTGGGAACCCAAAGCCG
TACATTGGGAACCGGAACCCGTACATTGGGAACCCAAAGCCGTACATTGGGAACCGGTCACACATGTAAG
TGACTGATATAAAAGAGAAAAAAGGCGATTTTTCCGCCTAAAACTCTTTAAAACTTATTAAAACTCTTAA
AACCCGCCTGGCCTGTGCATAACTGTCTGGCCAGCGCACAGCCGAAGAGCTGCAAAAAGCGCCTACCCTT
CGGTCGCTGCGCTCCCTACGCCCCGCCGCTTCGCGTCGGCCTATCGCGGCCGCTGGCCGCTCAAAAATGG
CTGGCCTACGGCCAGGCAATCTACCAGGGCGCGGACAAGCCGCGCCGTCGCCACTCGACCGCCGGCGCCC
ACATCAAGGCACCCTGCCTCGCGCGTTTCGGTGATGACGGTGAAAACCTCTGACACATGCAGCTCCCGGA
AACGGTCACAGCTTGTCTGTAAGCGGATGCCGGGAGCAGACAAGCCCGTCAGGGCGCGTCAGCGGGTGTT
GGCGGGTGTCGGGGCGCAGCCATGACCCAGTCACGTAGCGATAGCGGAGTGTATACTGGCTTAACTATGC
GGCATCAGAGCAGATTGTACTGAGAGTGCACCATATGCGGTGTGAAATACCGCACAGATGCGTAAGGAGA
AAATACCGCATCAGGCGCTCTTCCGCTTCCTCGCTCACTGACTCGCTGCGCTCGGTCGTTCGGCTGCGGC
GAGCGGTATCAGCTCACTCAAAGGCGGTAATACGGTTATCCACAGAATCAGGGGATAACGCAGGAAAGAA
CATGTGAGCAAAAGGCCAGCAAAAGGCCAGGAACCGTAAAAAGGCCGCGTTGCTGGCGTTTTTCCATAGG
CTCCGCCCCCCTGACGAGCATCACAAAAATCGACGCTCAAGTCAGAGGTGGCGAAACCCGACAGGACTAT
AAAGATACCAGGCGTTTCCCCCTGGAAGCTCCCTCGTGCGCTCTCCTGTTCCGACCCTGCCGCTTACCGG
ATACCTGTCCGCCTTTCTCCCTTCGGGAAGCGTGGCGCTTTCTCATAGCTCACGCTGTAGGTATCTCAGT
TCGGTGTAGGTCGTTCGCTCCAAGCTGGGCTGTGTGCACGAACCCCCCGTTCAGCCCGACCGCTGCGCCT
TATCCGGTAACTATCGTCTTGAGTCCAACCCGGTAAGACACGACTTATCGCCACTGGCAGCAGCCACTGG
TAACAGGATTAGCAGAGCGAGGTATGTAGGCGGTGCTACAGAGTTCTTGAAGTGGTGGCCTAACTACGGC
TACACTAGAAGGACAGTATTTGGTATCTGCGCTCTGCTGAAGCCAGTTACCTTCGGAAAAAGAGTTGGTA
GCTCTTGATCCGGCAAACAAACCACCGCTGGTAGCGGTGGTTTTTTTGTTTGCAAGCAGCAGATTACGCG
CAGAAAAAAAGGATCTCAAGAAGATCCTTTGATCTTTTCTACGGGGTCTGACGCTCAGTGGAACGAAAAC
TCACGTTAAGGGATTTTGGTCATGCATTCTAGGTACTAAAACAATTCATCCAGTAAAATATAATATTTTA
TTTTCTCCCAATCAGGCTTGATCCCCAGTAAGTCAAAAAATAGCTCGACATACTGTTCTTCCCCGATATC
CTCCCTGATCGACCGGACGCAGAAGGCAATGTCATACCACTTGTCCGCCCTGCCGCTTCTCCCAAGATCA
ATAAAGCCACTTACTTTGCCATCTTTCACAAAGATGTTGCTGTCTCCCAGGTCGCCGTGGGAAAAGACAA
GTTCCTCTTCGGGCTTTTCCGTCTTTAAAAAATCATACAGCTCGCGCGGATCTTTAAATGGAGTGTCTTC
TTCCCAGTTTTCGCAATCCACATCGGCCAGATCGTTATTCAGTAAGTAATCCAATTCGGCTAAGCGGCTG
TCTAAGCTATTCGTATAGGGACAATCCGATATGTCGATGGAGTGAAAGAGCCTGATGCACTCCGCATACA
GCTCGATAATCTTTTCAGGGCTTTGTTCATCTTCATACTCTTCCGAGCAAAGGACGCCATCGGCCTCACT
CATGAGCAGATTGCTCCAGCCATCATGCCGTTCAAAGTGCAGGACCTTTGGAACAGGCAGCTTTCCTTCC
AGCCATAGCATCATGTCCTTTTCCCGTTCCACATCATAGGTGGTCCCTTTATACCGGCTGTCCGTCATTT
TTAAATATAGGTTTTCATTTTCTCCCACCAGCTTATATACCTTAGCAGGAGACATTCCTTCCGTATCTTT
TACGCAGCGGTATTTTTCGATCAGTTTTTTCAATTCCGGTGATATTCTCATTTTAGCCATTTATTATTTC
CTTCCTCTTTTCTACAGTATTTAAAGATACCCCAAGAAGCTAATTATAACAAGACGAACTCCAATTCACT
GTTCCTTGCATTCTAAAACCTTAAATACCAGAAAACAGCTTTTTCAAAGTTGTTTTCAAAGTTGGCGTAT
AACATAGTATCGACGGAGCCGATTTTGAAACCGCGGTGATCACAGGCAGCAACGCTCTGTCATCGTTACA
ATCAACATGCTACCCTCCGCGAGATCATCCGTGTTTCAAACCCGGCAGCTTAGTTGCCGTTCTTCCGAAT
AGCATCGGTAACATGAGCAAAGTCTGCCGCCTTACAACGGCTCTCCCGCTGACGCCGTCCCGGACTGATG
GGCTGCCTGTATCGAGTGGTGATTTTGTGCCGAGCTGCCGGTCGGGGAGCTGTTGGCTGGCTGGTGGCAG
GATATATTGTGGTGTAAACAAATTGACGCTTAGACAACTTAATAACACATTGCGGACGTTTTTAATGTAG
AGCTCAAAGTTTAACGCGTTAGCAGAAGGCATGTTGTTGTGACTCCGAGGGGTTGCCTCAAACTCTATCT
TATAACCGGCGTGGAGGCATGGAGGCAGGGGTATTTTGGTCATTTTAATAGATAGTGGAAAATGACGTGG
AATTTACTTAAAGACGAAGTCTTTGCGACAAGGGGGGGCCCACGCCGAATTTAATATTACCGGCGTGGCC
CCCCCTTATCGCGAGTGCTTTAGCACGAGCGGTCCAGATTTAAAGTAGAAAATTTCCCGCCCACTAGGGT
TAAAGGTGTTCACACTATAAAAGCATATACGATGTGATGGTATTTGATGGAGCGTATATTGTATCAGGTA
TTTCCGTTGGATACGAATTATTCGTACGACCCTCGGCGCG
Features (pLannotate 1.2.2; 19 found; start..end, strand, type, name):
   1153..1336    +  promoter       NOS promoter: nopaline synthase promoter NOS promoter
   1399..2191    +  CDS            NeoR/KanR (fragment): aminoglycoside phosphotransferase from Tn5; aph(3')-II (or nptII); confers resistance to neomycin, kanamycin, and G418 (Geneticin®)
   2217..2391    +  polyA_signal   CaMV poly(A) signal: cauliflower mosaic virus polyadenylation signal
   2602..2943    +  promoter       CaMV 35S promoter: strong constitutive promoter from cauliflower mosaic virus
   3008..3346    +  CDS            MYB114 (fragment): MY114_ARATH - Experimental evidence at protein level: Swiss-Prot protein existence level 1. Transcription activator, when associated with BHLH002/EGL3/MYC146, BHLH012/MYC1, or BHLH042/TT8. From Arabidopsis thaliana (Mouse-ear cress).
   3435..3662    +  CDS            MYB113 (fragment): MY113_ARATH - Experimental evidence at protein level: Swiss-Prot protein existence level 1. Transcription activator, when associated with BHLH002/EGL3/MYC146, BHLH012/MYC1, or BHLH042/TT8. From Arabidopsis thaliana (Mouse-ear cress).
   4088..4963    -  CDS            REPA_BEYDV: Experimental evidence at protein level: Swiss-Prot protein existence level 1. Implicated in enhancement of V-sense gene expression. Acts a an inhibitor of C-sense gene transcription. From Bean yellow dwarf virus (BeYDV).
   5258..5314    +  CDS            MP_BEYDV (fragment): Protein inferred from homology: Swiss-Prot protein existence level 3. Involved in the viral transport within, and between cells. From Bean yellow dwarf virus (BeYDV).
   5337..5361    +  misc_feature   RB T-DNA repeat: right border repeat from nopaline C58 T-DNA
   5700..6101    +  CDS            Y4CG_SINFN (fragment): Protein inferred from homology: Swiss-Prot protein existence level 3. From Sinorhizobium fredii (strain NBRC 101917 / NGR234).
   6661..7290    +  CDS            pVS1 StaA: stability protein from the Pseudomonas plasmid pVS1 (Heeb et al., 2000)
   7723..8791    +  CDS            pVS1 RepA (fragment): replication protein from the Pseudomonas plasmid pVS1 (Heeb et al., 2000)
   8857..9051    +  rep_origin     pVS1 oriV: origin of replication for the Pseudomonas plasmid pVS1 (Heeb et al., 2000)
   9254..9293    +  CDS            rop (fragment): Rop protein, which maintains plasmids at low copy number; rop
   9395..9535    +  misc_feature   bom: basis of mobility region from pBR322
   9721..10309   -  rep_origin     ori: high-copy-number ColE1/pMB1/pBR322/pUC origin of replication
  10396..11190   -  CDS            KanR: aminoglycoside phosphotransferase; aphA-3; confers resistance to kanamycin
  11615..11639   +  misc_feature   LB T-DNA repeat: left border repeat from nopaline C58 T-DNA
  12017..12073   +  CDS            MP_BEYDV (fragment): Protein inferred from homology: Swiss-Prot protein existence level 3. Involved in the viral transport within, and between cells. From Bean yellow dwarf virus (BeYDV).
