[The description below was written by a language model from this plasmid's Addgene catalogue record and pLannotate feature annotations shown in this document.]
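Description:
pTC150 is a 12,080 bp plant binary T-DNA vector built on the pLSLR backbone. It delivers a gene-targeting donor for the tomato (Solanum lycopersicum) ANT1 locus in the form of a geminiviral replicon. The backbone carries the usual parts of an Agrobacterium shuttle plasmid: a high-copy ColE1/pBR322-type origin with the bom mobilisation region for propagation in E. coli, the pVS1 oriV with its RepA and StaA functions for replication and stable maintenance in Agrobacterium, and a bacterial aphA-3 kanamycin resistance gene. Nopaline-type left and right border repeats mark the segment that is transferred into plant cells.

Inside the borders, two short bean yellow dwarf virus fragments annotated as movement protein flank the payload. These are consistent with the repeated viral intergenic regions of an LSL-type replicon, although the table does not annotate them that way. A BeYDV Rep/RepA coding region lies on the reverse strand. Rep would be expected to release and circularise the sequence between the viral repeats and amplify it by rolling-circle replication, raising donor copy number in the cell.

According to the catalogue entry, the donor consists of a 5' homology arm, a NOS promoter driving NptII with a CaMV poly(A) signal, and a CaMV 35S promoter positioned in front of the ANT1 3' homology arm. The annotation software labels that arm by similarity as Arabidopsis MYB113/MYB114 fragments, which fits a MYB-type coding sequence. Correct integration would put the 35S promoter upstream of the endogenous gene and confer kanamycin resistance on the plant cell. The feature table shows no nuclease, so the plasmid serves as the "donor only" control in gene-targeting experiments.
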