Addgene plasmid #70014: pTC150
Purpose: 'Donor only' control plasmid for gene targeting of tomato ANT1 gene. Contains donor molecule with 5' homology arm-Pnos:NptII-35S:ANT13' homology arm as a Gemini Viral Replicon
Depositing lab: Daniel Voytas. Depositing organization: University of Minnesota. Publication: High-frequency, precise modification of the tomato genome. Cermak T, Baltes NJ, Cegan R, Zhang Y, Voytas DF. Genome Biol. 2015 Nov 6;16(1):232. doi: 10.1186/s13059-015-0796-9. PubMed 26541286.
Backbone
  Vector backbone: pLSLR
  Backbone manufacturer: n/a
  Total vector size (bp): 12080
  Vector type: Plant Expression
  Selectable markers: kanamycin
Growth in bacteria
  Bacterial resistance: Kanamycin, 50 μg/mL
  Growth temperature: 37°C
  Growth strain: DH5alpha
  Copy number: High Copy
Gene/Insert
  Gene/Insert name: Donor + GVR
  Species: Solanum lycopersicum
  Insert size (bp): 5847
Terms and licenses: Academic/Nonprofit Terms; Industry Terms: Not Available to Industry
How to cite: pTC150 was a gift from Daniel Voytas (Addgene plasmid # 70014 ; http://n2t.net/addgene:70014 ; RRID:Addgene_70014)
