>Addgene plasmid #70014 | pTC150 | addgene partial sequence | sequence record 128309 | 35S-promoter 5'-CTATCCTTCGCAAGACCCTTC-3'
GGAGAGAACACGGGGGACTCTTGACAGTAGTATAATATATTATCAAATTATTATGAACAGTACATCTATG
TCTTCATTGGGAGTGAGAAAAGGTTCATGGACTGATGAAGAAGATTTTCTTCTAAGAAAATGTATTGATA
AGTATGGTGAAGGAAAATGGCATCTTGTTCCCATAAGAGCTGGTAACTATTAAATTAACTATCACGTTAT
TTTTATTTGTCTTTCTGTCTCATTTTATTTGACGTTATTACGAATATCATCTGAAAATGTACGTGCAGGT
CTGAATAGATGTCGGAAAAGTTGTAGATTGAGGTGGCTGAATTATCTAAGGCCACATATCAAGAGAGGTG
ACTTTGAACAAGATGAAGTGGATCTCATTTTGAGGCTTCATAAGCTCTTAGGCAACAGGCATGCAAGTTT
ATGTTTTGACAAAATTTGATTAGTATATATTATATATACGTGTGACTATTTCATCTAAATGTTACGTTAT
TTTACGTAGATGGTCACTTATTGCTGGTAGACTTCCCGGAAGGACAGCTAACGATGTGAAAAACTATTGG
AACACTAATCTTCTAAGGAAGTTAAATACTACTAAAATTGTTCCTCGCGAAAAGATTAACAATAAGTGTG
GAGAAATTAGTACTAAGATTGAAATTATAAAACCTCAACGACGCAAGTATTTCTCAAGCACAATGAAGAA
TGTTACAAACAATAATGTAATTTTGGACGAGGAGGAACATTGCATTTAAATGAGTGTACTTCAAGTCAGT
GGGAAATCAATAAAATGATTATTTTATGAATATATTTCATTGTGCAAGTAGATAGAAATT
