>Addgene plasmid #70014 | pTC150 | addgene partial sequence | sequence record 128316 | RB-F1 5'-ggataaaccttttcacgccc-3'
AACGCTCTTTTCTCTTAGGTTTACCCGCCAATATATCCTGTCAAACACTGATAGTTTAAACTATGAGGGT
CGTACGAATAATTCGTATCCAACGGAAATACCTGATACAATATACGCTCCATCAAATACCATCACATCGT
ATATGCTTTTATAGTGTGAACACCTTTAACCCTAGTGGGCGGGAAATTTTCTACTTTAAATCTGGACCGC
TCGTGCTAAAGCACTCGCGATAAGGGGG
